Addgene plasmid #114085: pCAG-rAPOBEC1-gs-XTEN-gs-hdLbCas12a(D832A)-NLS(nucleoplasmin)-gs-UGI-NLS(SV40)(LbBE1.1) (RTW1295)
Purpose: CAG promoter expression plasmid for human codon optimized LbBE1.1
Depositing lab: Keith Joung & Benjamin Kleinstiver. Depositing organization: Massachusetts General Hospital. Publication: Engineered CRISPR-Cas12a variants with increased activities and improved targeting ranges for gene, epigenetic and base editing. Kleinstiver BP, Sousa AA, Walton RT, Tak YE, Hsu JY, Clement K, Welch MM, Horng JE, Malagon-Lopez J, Scarfo I, Maus MV, Pinello L, Aryee MJ, Joung JK. Nat Biotechnol. 2019 Feb 11. pii: 10.1038/s41587-018-0011-0. doi: 10.1038/s41587-018-0011-0. PubMed 30742127.
Backbone
  Vector backbone: pCAG-CFP
  Backbone manufacturer: Cepko Lab (Addgene plasmid #11179)
  Vector type: Mammalian Expression
Growth in bacteria
  Bacterial resistance: Ampicillin, 100 μg/mL
  Growth temperature: 37°C
  Growth strain: DH5alpha
  Copy number: High Copy
Gene/Insert
  Gene/Insert name: human codon optimized DNase-inactive (D832A) LbCas12a fused to N-terminal rAPOBEC1 and C-terminal UGI (LbBE1.1) (alt name: RTW1295)
  Species: Synthetic
  Mutation: D832A
  Tag / fusion protein: SV40 NLS (C terminal on insert)
  Cloning method: Gibson Cloning
Terms and licenses: Academic/Nonprofit Terms; Industry Terms: Not Available to Industry
How to cite: pCAG-rAPOBEC1-gs-XTEN-gs-hdLbCas12a(D832A)-NLS(nucleoplasmin)-gs-UGI-NLS(SV40)(LbBE1.1) (RTW1295) was a gift from Keith Joung & Benjamin Kleinstiver (Addgene plasmid # 114085 ; http://n2t.net/addgene:114085 ; RRID:Addgene_114085)
