[The description below was written by a language model from this plasmid's Addgene catalogue record and pLannotate feature annotations shown in this document.]
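Description:
pCAG-rAPOBEC1-gs-XTEN-gs-hdLbCas12a(D832A)-NLS(nucleoplasmin)-gs-UGI-NLS(SV40), also called LbBE1.1 or RTW1295, is a mammalian expression plasmid of about 9.7 kb built on the pCAG-CFP backbone by Gibson assembly. It is propagated in E. coli as a high-copy plasmid through a ColE1/pUC-type origin and selected with ampicillin via the β-lactamase gene. The backbone also carries an SV40 origin and SV40 poly(A) signal, plus remnants of lac promoter/operator and lacI sequence that play no evident role in the payload.

The payload is a single synthetic, human codon-optimized open reading frame driven by the CAG promoter (CMV immediate-early enhancer, chicken β-actin promoter and a chimeric β-actin/β-globin intron) and terminated by the rabbit β-globin poly(A) signal. From N to C terminus it encodes rat APOBEC1 cytidine deaminase, a glycine-serine/XTEN linker, LbCas12a (LbCpf1) carrying the D832A substitution that abolishes DNase activity, a bipartite nucleoplasmin NLS, a further linker, the phage PBS2 uracil glycosylase inhibitor (UGI) and a C-terminal SV40 NLS. The short hit annotated as an ABE(7.10) fragment lies where the name places the linker and most likely reflects shared linker sequence rather than a TadA domain. Likewise, the HBB fragment probably belongs to the β-globin 3′ region.

In this design, the catalytically dead Cas12a brings the deaminase to a crRNA-specified site for C-to-U conversion, while UGI blocks uracil excision to favour C-to-T outcomes. No crRNA cassette is annotated, so the guide must come from elsewhere. The depositor and NGS sequences differ by four nucleotides, start at different positions, and agree on the main elements, though only the NGS table annotates the nucleoplasmin NLS.
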