Features (pLannotate 1.2.2; 21 found; start..end, strand, type, name):
      4..383     +  enhancer       CMV enhancer: human cytomegalovirus immediate early enhancer
    386..661     +  promoter       chicken β-actin promoter: No description available
    662..1670    +  intron         chimeric intron: chimera between introns from chicken β-actin and rabbit β-globin
   1719..1755    +  misc_feature   MCS (fragment): multiple cloning site
   1835..2518    +  CDS            Apobec1: ABEC1_RAT - Experimental evidence at protein level: Swiss-Prot protein existence level 1. Catalytic component of the apolipoprotein B mRNA editing enzyme complex which is responsible for the postranscriptional editing of a CAA codon for Gln to a UAA codon for stop in the APOB mRNA. May also play a role in the epigenetic regulation of gene expression by participating in DNA demethylation. From Rattus norvegicus (Rat).
   2519..2592    +  CDS            ABE(7.10) (fragment): adenine base editor comprising wild-type E. coli TadA fused to the evolved TadA*(7.10) mutant (Gaudelli et al., 2017)
   2615..6295    +  CDS            LbCpf1: CRISPR-associated protein from Lachnospiraceae bacterium ND2006 (Zetsche et al., 2015)
   6326..6574    +  CDS            UGI: UNGI_BPPB2 - Experimental evidence at protein level: Swiss-Prot protein existence level 1. This protein binds specifically and reversibly to the host uracil-DNA glycosylase, preventing removal of uracil residues from PBS2 DNA by the host uracil-excision repair system. From Bacillus phage PBS2 (Bacteriophage PBS2).
   6620..6691    +  CDS            HBB (fragment): HBB_PONPY - Experimental evidence at transcript level: Swiss-Prot protein existence level 2. Involved in oxygen transport from the lung to the various peripheral tissues. From Pongo pygmaeus (Bornean orangutan).
   6762..6817    +  polyA_signal   β-globin poly(A) signal: rabbit β-globin polyadenylation signal (Gil and Proudfoot, 1987)
   7200..7216    -  protein_bind   lac operator: The lac repressor binds to the lac operator to inhibit transcription in E. coli. This inhibition can be relieved by adding lactose or isopropyl-β-D-thiogalactopyranoside (IPTG). lac repressor encoded by lacI
   7224..7254    -  promoter       lac promoter: promoter for the E. coli lac operon
   7269..7290    -  protein_bind   CAP binding site: CAP binding activates transcription in the presence of cAMP. E. coli catabolite activator protein
   7303..7342    -  CDS            lacI (fragment): lac repressor; lacI; The lac repressor binds to the lac operator to inhibit transcription in E. coli. This inhibition can be relieved by adding lactose or isopropyl-β-D-thiogalactopyranoside (IPTG).
   7349..7371    +  promoter       SV40 promoter (fragment): SV40 enhancer and early promoter
   7395..7530    +  rep_origin     SV40 ori: SV40 origin of replication
   7550..7684    +  polyA_signal   SV40 poly(A) signal: SV40 polyadenylation signal
   7686..7740    -  CDS            lacI (fragment): lac repressor; lacI; The lac repressor binds to the lac operator to inhibit transcription in E. coli. This inhibition can be relieved by adding lactose or isopropyl-β-D-thiogalactopyranoside (IPTG).
   7923..8511    -  rep_origin     ori: high-copy-number ColE1/pMB1/pBR322/pUC origin of replication
   8682..9542    -  CDS            AmpR: β-lactamase; bla; confers resistance to ampicillin, carbenicillin, and related antibiotics
   9543..9647    -  promoter       AmpR promoter: bla
>Addgene plasmid #114085 | pCAG-rAPOBEC1-gs-XTEN-gs-hdLbCas12a(D832A)-NLS(nucleoplasmin)-gs-UGI-NLS(SV40)(LbBE1.1) (RTW1295) | depositor full sequence | sequence record 215563 | pCAG-rAPOBEC1-gs-XTEN-gs-hdLbCas12a(D832A)-NLS(nucleoplasmin)-gs-UGI-NLS(SV40)(LbBE1.1) (RTW1295) sequence 9673 bps
GTCGACATTGATTATTGACTAGTTATTAATAGTAATCAATTACGGGGTCATTAGTTCATAGCCCATATAT
GGAGTTCCGCGTTACATAACTTACGGTAAATGGCCCGCCTGGCTGACCGCCCAACGACCCCCGCCCATTG
ACGTCAATAATGACGTATGTTCCCATAGTAACGCCAATAGGGACTTTCCATTGACGTCAATGGGTGGACT
ATTTACGGTAAACTGCCCACTTGGCAGTACATCAAGTGTATCATATGCCAAGTACGCCCCCTATTGACGT
CAATGACGGTAAATGGCCCGCCTGGCATTATGCCCAGTACATGACCTTATGGGACTTTCCTACTTGGCAG
TACATCTACGTATTAGTCATCGCTATTACCATGGGTCGAGGTGAGCCCCACGTTCTGCTTCACTCTCCCC
ATCTCCCCCCCCTCCCCACCCCCAATTTTGTATTTATTTATTTTTTAATTATTTTGTGCAGCGATGGGGG
CGGGGGGGGGGGGGGCGCGCGCCAGGCGGGGCGGGGCGGGGCGAGGGGCGGGGCGGGGCGAGGCGGAGAG
GTGCGGCGGCAGCCAATCAGAGCGGCGCGCTCCGAAAGTTTCCTTTTATGGCGAGGCGGCGGCGGCGGCG
GCCCTATAAAAAGCGAAGCGCGCGGCGGGCGGGAGTCGCTGCGTTGCCTTCGCCCCGTGCCCCGCTCCGC
GCCGCCTCGCGCCGCCCGCCCCGGCTCTGACTGACCGCGTTACTCCCACAGGTGAGCGGGCGGGACGGCC
CTTCTCCTCCGGGCTGTAATTAGCGCTTGGTTTAATGACGGCTCGTTTCTTTTCTGTGGCTGCGTGAAAG
CCTTAAAGGGCTCCGGGAGGGCCCTTTGTGCGGGGGGGAGCGGCTCGGGGGGTGCGTGCGTGTGTGTGTG
CGTGGGGAGCGCCGCGTGCGGCCCGCGCTGCCCGGCGGCTGTGAGCGCTGCGGGCGCGGCGCGGGGCTTT
GTGCGCTCCGCGTGTGCGCGAGGGGAGCGCGGCCGGGGGCGGTGCCCCGCGGTGCGGGGGGGCTGCGAGG
GGAACAAAGGCTGCGTGCGGGGTGTGTGCGTGGGGGGGTGAGCAGGGGGTGTGGGCGCGGCGGTCGGGCT
GTAACCCCCCCCTGCACCCCCCTCCCCGAGTTGCTGAGCACGGCCCGGCTTCGGGTGCGGGGCTCCGTGC
GGGGCGTGGCGCGGGGCTCGCCGTGCCGGGCGGGGGGTGGCGGCAGGTGGGGGTGCCGGGCGGGGCGGGG
CCGCCTCGGGCCGGGGAGGGCTCGGGGGAGGGGCGCGGCGGCCCCGGAGCGCCGGCGGCTGTCGAGGCGC
GGCGAGCCGCAGCCATTGCCTTTTATGGTAATCGTGCGAGAGGGCGCAGGGACTTCCTTTGTCCCAAATC
TGGCGGAGCCGAAATCTGGGAGGCGCCGCCGCACCCCCTCTAGCGGGCGCGGGCGAAGCGGTGCGGCGCC
GGCAGGAAGGAAATGGGCGGGGAGGGCCTTCGTGCGTCGCCGCGCCGCCGTCCCCTTCTCCATCTCCAGC
CTCGGGGCTGCCGCAGGGGGACGGCTGCCTTCGGGGGGGACGGGGCAGGGCGGGGTTCGGCTTCTGGCGT
GTGACCGGCGGCTCTAGAGCCTCTGCTAACCATGTTCATGCCTTCTTCTTTTTCCTACAGCTCCTGGGCA
ACGTGCTGGTTATTGTGCTGTCTCATCATTTTGGCAAAGAATTCTGCAGTCGACGGTACCGCGGGCCCGG
GATCCACCGGTCGCCACCATGGGCCCAAAGAAAAAGAGGAAAGTCGGCAGTGGACCTAAAAAGAAACGAA
AGGTTGGGTCAGGTAGCTCAGAGACTGGCCCAGTGGCTGTGGACCCCACATTGAGACGGCGGATCGAGCC
CCATGAGTTTGAGGTATTCTTCGATCCGAGAGAGCTCCGCAAGGAGACCTGCCTGCTTTACGAAATTAAT
TGGGGGGGCCGGCACTCCATTTGGCGACATACATCACAGAACACTAACAAGCACGTCGAAGTCAACTTCA
TCGAGAAGTTCACGACAGAAAGATATTTCTGTCCGAACACAAGGTGCAGCATTACCTGGTTTCTCAGCTG
GAGCCCATGCGGCGAATGTAGTAGGGCCATCACTGAATTCCTGTCAAGGTATCCCCACGTCACTCTGTTT
ATTTACATCGCAAGGCTGTACCACCACGCTGACCCCCGCAATCGACAAGGCCTGCGGGATTTGATCTCTT
CAGGTGTGACTATCCAAATTATGACTGAGCAGGAGTCAGGATACTGCTGGAGAAACTTTGTGAATTATAG
CCCGAGTAATGAAGCCCACTGGCCTAGGTATCCCCATCTGTGGGTACGACTGTACGTTCTTGAACTGTAC
TGCATCATACTGGGCCTGCCTCCTTGTCTCAACATTCTGAGAAGGAAGCAGCCACAGCTGACATTCTTTA
CCATCGCTCTTCAGTCTTGTCATTACCAGCGACTGCCCCCACACATTCTCTGGGCCACCGGGTTGAAATC
TGGTGGTTCTTCTGGTGGTTCTAGCGGCAGCGAGACTCCCGGGACCTCAGAGTCCGCCACACCCGAAAGT
TCCGGAGGGAGTAGCGGCGGGTCTAGCAAGCTGGAGAAGTTTACAAACTGCTACTCCCTGTCTAAGACCC
TGAGGTTCAAGGCCATCCCTGTGGGCAAGACCCAGGAGAACATCGACAATAAGCGGCTGCTGGTGGAGGA
CGAGAAGAGAGCCGAGGATTATAAGGGCGTGAAGAAGCTGCTGGATCGCTACTATCTGTCTTTTATCAAC
GACGTGCTGCACAGCATCAAGCTGAAGAATCTGAACAATTACATCAGCCTGTTCCGGAAGAAAACCAGAA
CCGAGAAGGAGAATAAGGAGCTGGAGAACCTGGAGATCAATCTGCGGAAGGAGATCGCCAAGGCCTTCAA
GGGCAACGAGGGCTACAAGTCCCTGTTTAAGAAGGATATCATCGAGACAATCCTGCCAGAGTTCCTGGAC
GATAAGGACGAGATCGCCCTGGTGAACAGCTTCAATGGCTTTACCACAGCCTTCACCGGCTTCTTTGATA
ACAGAGAGAATATGTTTTCCGAGGAGGCCAAGAGCACATCCATCGCCTTCAGGTGTATCAACGAGAATCT
GACCCGCTACATCTCTAATATGGACATCTTCGAGAAGGTGGACGCCATCTTTGATAAGCACGAGGTGCAG
GAGATCAAGGAGAAGATCCTGAACAGCGACTATGATGTGGAGGATTTCTTTGAGGGCGAGTTCTTTAACT
TTGTGCTGACACAGGAGGGCATCGACGTGTATAACGCCATCATCGGCGGCTTCGTGACCGAGAGCGGCGA
GAAGATCAAGGGCCTGAACGAGTACATCAACCTGTATAATCAGAAAACCAAGCAGAAGCTGCCTAAGTTT
AAGCCACTGTATAAGCAGGTGCTGAGCGATCGGGAGTCTCTGAGCTTCTACGGCGAGGGCTATACATCCG
ATGAGGAGGTGCTGGAGGTGTTTAGAAACACCCTGAACAAGAACAGCGAGATCTTCAGCTCCATCAAGAA
GCTGGAGAAGCTGTTCAAGAATTTTGACGAGTACTCTAGCGCCGGCATCTTTGTGAAGAACGGCCCCGCC
ATCAGCACAATCTCCAAGGATATCTTCGGCGAGTGGAACGTGATCCGGGACAAGTGGAATGCCGAGTATG
ACGATATCCACCTGAAGAAGAAGGCCGTGGTGACCGAGAAGTACGAGGACGATCGGAGAAAGTCCTTCAA
GAAGATCGGCTCCTTTTCTCTGGAGCAGCTGCAGGAGTACGCCGACGCCGATCTGTCTGTGGTGGAGAAG
CTGAAGGAGATCATCATCCAGAAGGTGGATGAGATCTACAAGGTGTATGGCTCCTCTGAGAAGCTGTTCG
ACGCCGATTTTGTGCTGGAGAAGAGCCTGAAGAAGAACGACGCCGTGGTGGCCATCATGAAGGACCTGCT
GGATTCTGTGAAGAGCTTCGAGAATTACATCAAGGCCTTCTTTGGCGAGGGCAAGGAGACAAACAGGGAC
GAGTCCTTCTATGGCGATTTTGTGCTGGCCTACGACATCCTGCTGAAGGTGGACCACATCTACGATGCCA
TCCGCAATTATGTGACCCAGAAGCCCTACTCTAAGGATAAGTTCAAGCTGTATTTTCAGAACCCTCAGTT
CATGGGCGGCTGGGACAAGGATAAGGAGACAGACTATCGGGCCACCATCCTGAGATACGGCTCCAAGTAC
TATCTGGCCATCATGGATAAGAAGTACGCCAAGTGCCTGCAGAAGATCGACAAGGACGATGTGAACGGCA
ATTACGAGAAGATCAACTATAAGCTGCTGCCCGGCCCTAATAAGATGCTGCCAAAGGTGTTCTTTTCTAA
GAAGTGGATGGCCTACTATAACCCCAGCGAGGACATCCAGAAGATCTACAAGAATGGCACATTCAAGAAG
GGCGATATGTTTAACCTGAATGACTGTCACAAGCTGATCGACTTCTTTAAGGATAGCATCTCCCGGTATC
CAAAGTGGTCCAATGCCTACGATTTCAACTTTTCTGAGACAGAGAAGTATAAGGACATCGCCGGCTTTTA
CAGAGAGGTGGAGGAGCAGGGCTATAAGGTGAGCTTCGAGTCTGCCAGCAAGAAGGAGGTGGATAAGCTG
GTGGAGGAGGGCAAGCTGTATATGTTCCAGATCTATAACAAGGACTTTTCCGATAAGTCTCACGGCACAC
CCAATCTGCACACCATGTACTTCAAGCTGCTGTTTGACGAGAACAATCACGGACAGATCAGGCTGAGCGG
AGGAGCAGAGCTGTTCATGAGGCGCGCCTCCCTGAAGAAGGAGGAGCTGGTGGTGCACCCAGCCAACTCC
CCTATCGCCAACAAGAATCCAGATAATCCCAAGAAAACCACAACCCTGTCCTACGACGTGTATAAGGATA
AGAGGTTTTCTGAGGACCAGTACGAGCTGCACATCCCAATCGCCATCAATAAGTGCCCCAAGAACATCTT
CAAGATCAATACAGAGGTGCGCGTGCTGCTGAAGCACGACGATAACCCCTATGTGATCGGCATCGCCAGG
GGCGAGCGCAATCTGCTGTATATCGTGGTGGTGGACGGCAAGGGCAACATCGTGGAGCAGTATTCCCTGA
ACGAGATCATCAACAACTTCAACGGCATCAGGATCAAGACAGATTACCACTCTCTGCTGGACAAGAAGGA
GAAGGAGAGGTTCGAGGCCCGCCAGAACTGGACCTCCATCGAGAATATCAAGGAGCTGAAGGCCGGCTAT
ATCTCTCAGGTGGTGCACAAGATCTGCGAGCTGGTGGAGAAGTACGATGCCGTGATCGCCCTGGAGGACC
TGAACTCTGGCTTTAAGAATAGCCGCGTGAAGGTGGAGAAGCAGGTGTATCAGAAGTTCGAGAAGATGCT
GATCGATAAGCTGAACTACATGGTGGACAAGAAGTCTAATCCTTGTGCAACAGGCGGCGCCCTGAAGGGC
TATCAGATCACCAATAAGTTCGAGAGCTTTAAGTCCATGTCTACCCAGAACGGCTTCATCTTTTACATCC
CTGCCTGGCTGACATCCAAGATCGATCCATCTACCGGCTTTGTGAACCTGCTGAAAACCAAGTATACCAG
CATCGCCGATTCCAAGAAGTTCATCAGCTCCTTTGACAGGATCATGTACGTGCCCGAGGAGGATCTGTTC
GAGTTTGCCCTGGACTATAAGAACTTCTCTCGCACAGACGCCGATTACATCAAGAAGTGGAAGCTGTACT
CCTACGGCAACCGGATCAGAATCTTCCGGAATCCTAAGAAGAACAACGTGTTCGACTGGGAGGAGGTGTG
CCTGACCAGCGCCTATAAGGAGCTGTTCAACAAGTACGGCATCAATTATCAGCAGGGCGATATCAGAGCC
CTGCTGTGCGAGCAGTCCGACAAGGCCTTCTACTCTAGCTTTATGGCCCTGATGAGCCTGATGCTGCAGA
TGCGGAACAGCATCACAGGCCGCACCGACGTGGATTTTCTGATCAGCCCTGTGAAGAACTCCGACGGCAT
CTTCTACGATAGCCGGAACTATGAGGCCCAGGAGAATGCCATCCTGCCAAAGAACGCCGACGCCAATGGC
GCCTATAACATCGCCAGAAAGGTGCTGTGGGCCATCGGCCAGTTCAAGAAGGCCGAGGACGAGAAGCTGG
ATAAGGTGAAGATCGCCATCTCTAACAAGGAGTGGCTGGAGTACGCCCAGACCAGCGTGAAGCACTCTGG
TGGTTCTGGAGGATCTGGTGGTTCTACTAATCTGTCAGATATTATTGAAAAGGAGACCGGTAAGCAACTG
GTTATCCAGGAATCCATCCTCATGCTCCCAGAGGAGGTGGAAGAAGTCATTGGGAACAAGCCGGAAAGCG
ATATACTCGTGCACACCGCCTACGACGAGAGCACCGACGAGAATGTCATGCTTCTGACTAGCGACGCCCC
TGAATACAAGCCTTGGGCTCTGGTCATACAGGATAGCAACGGTGAGAACAAGATTAAGATGCTCTCTGGT
GGTTCTCCCAAGAAGAAGAGGAAAGTCTAAAGCGGCCGCACTCCTCAGGTGCAGGCTGCCTATCAGAAGG
TGGTGGCTGGTGTGGCCAATGCCCTGGCTCACAAATACCACTGAGATCTTTTTCCCTCTGCCAAAAATTA
TGGGGACATCATGAAGCCCCTTGAGCATCTGACTTCTGGCTAATAAAGGAAATTTATTTTCATTGCAATA
GTGTGTTGGAATTTTTTGTGTCTCTCACTCGGAAGGACATATGGGAGGGCAAATCATTTAAAACATCAGA
ATGAGTATTTGGTTTAGAGTTTGGCAACATATGCCATATGCTGGCTGCCATGAACAAAGGTGGCTATAAA
GAGGTCATCAGTATATGAAACAGCCCCCTGCTGTCCATTCCTTATTCCATAGAAAAGCCTTGACTTGAGG
TTAGATTTTTTTTATATTTTGTTTTGTGTTATTTTTTTCTTTAACATCCCTAAAATTTTCCTTACATGTT
TTACTAGCCAGATTTTTCCTCCTCTCCTGACTACTCCCAGTCATAGCTGTCCCTCTTCTCTTATGAAGAT
CCCTCGACCTGCAGCCCAAGCTTGGCGTAATCATGGTCATAGCTGTTTCCTGTGTGAAATTGTTATCCGC
TCACAATTCCACACAACATACGAGCCGGAAGCATAAAGTGTAAAGCCTGGGGTGCCTAATGAGTGAGCTA
ACTCACATTAATTGCGTTGCGCTCACTGCCCGCTTTCCAGTCGGGAAACCTGTCGTGCCAGCGGATCCGC
ATCTCAATTAGTCAGCAACCATAGTCCCGCCCCTAACTCCGCCCATCCCGCCCCTAACTCCGCCCAGTTC
CGCCCATTCTCCGCCCCATGGCTGACTAATTTTTTTTATTTATGCAGAGGCCGAGGCCGCCTCGGCCTCT
GAGCTATTCCAGAAGTAGTGAGGAGGCTTTTTTGGAGGCCTAGGCTTTTGCAAAAAGCTAACTTGTTTAT
TGCAGCTTATAATGGTTACAAATAAAGCAATAGCATCACAAATTTCACAAATAAAGCATTTTTTTCACTG
CATTCTAGTTGTGGTTTGTCCAAACTCATCAATGTATCTTATCATGTCTGGATCCGCTGCATTAATGAAT
CGGCCAACGCGCGGGGAGAGGCGGTTTGCGTATTGGGCGCTCTTCCGCTTCCTCGCTCACTGACTCGCTG
CGCTCGGTCGTTCGGCTGCGGCGAGCGGTATCAGCTCACTCAAAGGCGGTAATACGGTTATCCACAGAAT
CAGGGGATAACGCAGGAAAGAACATGTGAGCAAAAGGCCAGCAAAAGGCCAGGAACCGTAAAAAGGCCGC
GTTGCTGGCGTTTTTCCATAGGCTCCGCCCCCCTGACGAGCATCACAAAAATCGACGCTCAAGTCAGAGG
TGGCGAAACCCGACAGGACTATAAAGATACCAGGCGTTTCCCCCTGGAAGCTCCCTCGTGCGCTCTCCTG
TTCCGACCCTGCCGCTTACCGGATACCTGTCCGCCTTTCTCCCTTCGGGAAGCGTGGCGCTTTCTCAATG
CTCACGCTGTAGGTATCTCAGTTCGGTGTAGGTCGTTCGCTCCAAGCTGGGCTGTGTGCACGAACCCCCC
GTTCAGCCCGACCGCTGCGCCTTATCCGGTAACTATCGTCTTGAGTCCAACCCGGTAAGACACGACTTAT
CGCCACTGGCAGCAGCCACTGGTAACAGGATTAGCAGAGCGAGGTATGTAGGCGGTGCTACAGAGTTCTT
GAAGTGGTGGCCTAACTACGGCTACACTAGAAGGACAGTATTTGGTATCTGCGCTCTGCTGAAGCCAGTT
ACCTTCGGAAAAAGAGTTGGTAGCTCTTGATCCGGCAAACAAACCACCGCTGGTAGCGGTGGTTTTTTTG
TTTGCAAGCAGCAGATTACGCGCAGAAAAAAAGGATCTCAAGAAGATCCTTTGATCTTTTCTACGGGGTC
TGACGCTCAGTGGAACGAAAACTCACGTTAAGGGATTTTGGTCATGAGATTATCAAAAAGGATCTTCACC
TAGATCCTTTTAAATTAAAAATGAAGTTTTAAATCAATCTAAAGTATATATGAGTAAACTTGGTCTGACA
GTTACCAATGCTTAATCAGTGAGGCACCTATCTCAGCGATCTGTCTATTTCGTTCATCCATAGTTGCCTG
ACTCCCCGTCGTGTAGATAACTACGATACGGGAGGGCTTACCATCTGGCCCCAGTGCTGCAATGATACCG
CGAGACCCACGCTCACCGGCTCCAGATTTATCAGCAATAAACCAGCCAGCCGGAAGGGCCGAGCGCAGAA
GTGGTCCTGCAACTTTATCCGCCTCCATCCAGTCTATTAATTGTTGCCGGGAAGCTAGAGTAAGTAGTTC
GCCAGTTAATAGTTTGCGCAACGTTGTTGCCATTGCTACAGGCATCGTGGTGTCACGCTCGTCGTTTGGT
ATGGCTTCATTCAGCTCCGGTTCCCAACGATCAAGGCGAGTTACATGATCCCCCATGTTGTGCAAAAAAG
CGGTTAGCTCCTTCGGTCCTCCGATCGTTGTCAGAAGTAAGTTGGCCGCAGTGTTATCACTCATGGTTAT
GGCAGCACTGCATAATTCTCTTACTGTCATGCCATCCGTAAGATGCTTTTCTGTGACTGGTGAGTACTCA
ACCAAGTCATTCTGAGAATAGTGTATGCGGCGACCGAGTTGCTCTTGCCCGGCGTCAATACGGGATAATA
CCGCGCCACATAGCAGAACTTTAAAAGTGCTCATCATTGGAAAACGTTCTTCGGGGCGAAAACTCTCAAG
GATCTTACCGCTGTTGAGATCCAGTTCGATGTAACCCACTCGTGCACCCAACTGATCTTCAGCATCTTTT
ACTTTCACCAGCGTTTCTGGGTGAGCAAAAACAGGAAGGCAAAATGCCGCAAAAAAGGGAATAAGGGCGA
CACGGAAATGTTGAATACTCATACTCTTCCTTTTTCAATATTATTGAAGCATTTATCAGGGTTATTGTCT
CATGAGCGGATACATATTTGAATGTATTTAGAAAAATAAACAAATAGGGGTTCCGCGCACATTTCCCCGA
AAAGTGCCACCTG
