Features (pLannotate 1.2.2; 23 found; start..end, strand, type, name):
     72..195     +  promoter       chicken β-actin promoter (fragment): contains a 21-bp deletion relative to the standard chicken β-actin promoter
    234..256     +  promoter       chicken β-actin promoter (fragment): No description available
    348..1364    +  intron         chimeric intron: chimera between introns from chicken β-actin and rabbit β-globin
   1413..1449    +  misc_feature   MCS (fragment): multiple cloning site
   1469..2152    +  CDS            Apobec1: ABEC1_RAT - Experimental evidence at protein level: Swiss-Prot protein existence level 1. Catalytic component of the apolipoprotein B mRNA editing enzyme complex which is responsible for the postranscriptional editing of a CAA codon for Gln to a UAA codon for stop in the APOB mRNA. May also play a role in the epigenetic regulation of gene expression by participating in DNA demethylation. From Rattus norvegicus (Rat).
   2153..2226    +  CDS            ABE(7.10) (fragment): adenine base editor comprising wild-type E. coli TadA fused to the evolved TadA*(7.10) mutant (Gaudelli et al., 2017)
   2249..5929    +  CDS            LbCpf1: CRISPR-associated protein from Lachnospiraceae bacterium ND2006 (Zetsche et al., 2015)
   5930..5977    +  CDS            nucleoplasmin NLS: bipartite nuclear localization signal from nucleoplasmin
   6014..6262    +  CDS            UGI: UNGI_BPPB2 - Experimental evidence at protein level: Swiss-Prot protein existence level 1. This protein binds specifically and reversibly to the host uracil-DNA glycosylase, preventing removal of uracil residues from PBS2 DNA by the host uracil-excision repair system. From Bacillus phage PBS2 (Bacteriophage PBS2).
   6308..6379    +  CDS            HBB (fragment): HBB_PONPY - Experimental evidence at transcript level: Swiss-Prot protein existence level 2. Involved in oxygen transport from the lung to the various peripheral tissues. From Pongo pygmaeus (Bornean orangutan).
   6450..6505    +  polyA_signal   β-globin poly(A) signal: rabbit β-globin polyadenylation signal (Gil and Proudfoot, 1987)
   6890..6906    -  protein_bind   lac operator: The lac repressor binds to the lac operator to inhibit transcription in E. coli. This inhibition can be relieved by adding lactose or isopropyl-β-D-thiogalactopyranoside (IPTG). lac repressor encoded by lacI
   6914..6944    -  promoter       lac promoter: promoter for the E. coli lac operon
   6959..6980    -  protein_bind   CAP binding site: CAP binding activates transcription in the presence of cAMP. E. coli catabolite activator protein
   6993..7032    -  CDS            lacI (fragment): lac repressor; lacI; The lac repressor binds to the lac operator to inhibit transcription in E. coli. This inhibition can be relieved by adding lactose or isopropyl-β-D-thiogalactopyranoside (IPTG).
   7039..7061    +  promoter       SV40 promoter (fragment): SV40 enhancer and early promoter
   7085..7220    +  rep_origin     SV40 ori: SV40 origin of replication
   7240..7374    +  polyA_signal   SV40 poly(A) signal: SV40 polyadenylation signal
   7376..7430    -  CDS            lacI (fragment): lac repressor; lacI; The lac repressor binds to the lac operator to inhibit transcription in E. coli. This inhibition can be relieved by adding lactose or isopropyl-β-D-thiogalactopyranoside (IPTG).
   7613..8201    -  rep_origin     ori: high-copy-number ColE1/pMB1/pBR322/pUC origin of replication
   8372..9232    -  CDS            AmpR: β-lactamase; bla; confers resistance to ampicillin, carbenicillin, and related antibiotics
   9233..9337    -  promoter       AmpR promoter: bla
   9368..70      +  enhancer       CMV enhancer (across the origin): human cytomegalovirus immediate early enhancer
>Addgene plasmid #114085 | pCAG-rAPOBEC1-gs-XTEN-gs-hdLbCas12a(D832A)-NLS(nucleoplasmin)-gs-UGI-NLS(SV40)(LbBE1.1) (RTW1295) | addgene full sequence | sequence record 230653 | Addgene NGS Result
CCAGTACATGACCTTATGGGACTTTCCTACTTGGCAGTACATCTACGTATTAGTCATCGCTATTACCATG
GTCGAGGTGAGCCCCACGTTCTGCTTCACTCTCCCCATCTCCCCCCCCTCCCCACCCCCAATTTTGTATT
TATTTATTTTTTAATTATTTTGTGCAGCGATGGGGGCGGGGGGGGGGGGGGGGCGCGCCSGGGGGGGGGG
GGGGGGGGGGGGGGGGGGGGGGGGGGGGGGGGGGGGGGGGGGGGGCRGCCAAYCAGRGSGGCGCGCYCCG
AAAGTTTCCTTTTWTGGSGRGGSGGSGGCGGCGGCGGCCCTATAAAAAGCGAAGCGCGCGGCGGGSGGGA
GTCGCTGCGCGCTGCCTTCGCCCCGTGCCCCGCTCCGCCGCCGCCTCGCGCCGCCCGCCCCGGCTCTGAC
TGACCGCGTTACTCCCACAGGTGAGCGGGCGGGACGGCCCTTCTCCTCCGGGCTGTAATTAGCGCTTGGT
TTAATGACGGCTTGTTTCTTTTCTGTGGCTGCGTGAAAGCCTTGAGGGGCTCCGGGAGGGCCCTTTGTGC
GGGGGGAGCGGCTCGGGGGGTGCGTGCGTGTGTGTGTGCGTGGGGAGCGCCGCGTGCGGCTCCGCGCTGC
CCGGCGGCTGTGAGCGCTGCGGGCGCGGCGCGGGGCTTTGTGCGCTCCGCAGTGTGCGCGAGGGGAGCGC
GGCCGGGGGCGGTGCCCCGCGGTGCGGGGGGGGCTGCGAGGGGAACAAAGGCTGCGTGCGGGGTGTGTGC
GTGGGGGGGTGAGCAGGGGGTGTGGGCGCGTCGGTCGGGCTGCAACCCCCCCTGCACCCCCCTCCCCGAG
TTGCTGAGCACGGCCCGGCTTCGGGTGCGGGGCTCCGTACGGGGCGTGGCGCGGGGCTCGCCGTGCCGGG
CGGGGGGTGGCGGCAGGTGGGGGTGCCGGGCGGGGCGGGGCCGCCYCGGGCCGGGGGGGGCTCGGGGGRG
GGGCGCGGCGGCCCCCGGAGCGCCGGCGGCTGTCGAGGCGCGGCGAGCCGCAGCCATTGCCTTTTATGGT
AATCGTGCGAGAGGGCGCAGGGACTTCCTTTGTCCCAAATCTGTGCGGAGCCGAAATCTGGGAGGCGCCG
CCGCACCCCCTCTAGCGGGCGCGGGGCGAAGCGGTGCGGCGCCGGCAGGAAGGAAATGGGCGGGGAGGGC
CTTCGTGCGTCGCCGCGCCGCCGTCCCCTTCTCCCTCTCCAGCCTCGGGGCTGTCCGCGGGGGGACGGCT
GCCTTCGGGGGGGACGGGGCAGGGCGGGGTTCGGCTTCTGGCGTGTGACCGGCGGCTCTAGAGCCTCTGC
TAACCATGTTCATGCCTTCTTCTTTTTCCTACAGCTCCTGGGCAACGTGCTGGTTATTGTGCTGTCTCAT
CATTTTGGCAAAGAATTCTGCAGTCGACGGTACCGCGGGCCCGGGATCCACCGGTCGCCACCATGGGCAG
CTCAGAGACTGGCCCAGTGGCTGTGGACCCCACATTGAGACGGCGGATCGAGCCCCATGAGTTTGAGGTA
TTCTTCGATCCGAGAGAGCTCCGCAAGGAGACCTGCCTGCTTTACGAAATTAATTGGGGGGGCCGGCACT
CCATTTGGCGACATACATCACAGAACACTAACAAGCACGTCGAAGTCAACTTCATCGAGAAGTTCACGAC
AGAAAGATATTTCTGTCCGAACACAAGGTGCAGCATTACCTGGTTTCTCAGCTGGAGCCCATGCGGCGAA
TGTAGTAGGGCCATCACTGAATTCCTGTCAAGGTATCCCCACGTCACTCTGTTTATTTACATCGCAAGGC
TGTACCACCACGCTGACCCCCGCAATCGACAAGGCCTGCGGGATTTGATCTCTTCAGGTGTGACTATCCA
AATTATGACTGAGCAGGAGTCAGGATACTGCTGGAGAAACTTTGTGAATTATAGCCCGAGTAATGAAGCC
CACTGGCCTAGGTATCCCCATCTGTGGGTACGACTGTACGTTCTTGAACTGTACTGCATCATACTGGGCC
TGCCTCCTTGTCTCAACATTCTGAGAAGGAAGCAGCCACAGCTGACATTCTTTACCATCGCTCTTCAGTC
TTGTCATTACCAGCGACTGCCCCCACACATTCTCTGGGCCACCGGGTTGAAATCTGGTGGTTCTTCTGGT
GGTTCTAGCGGCAGCGAGACTCCCGGGACCTCAGAGTCCGCCACACCCGAAAGTTCCGGAGGGAGTAGCG
GCGGGTCTAGCAAGCTGGAGAAGTTTACAAACTGCTACTCCCTGTCTAAGACCCTGAGGTTCAAGGCCAT
CCCTGTGGGCAAGACCCAGGAGAACATCGACAATAAGCGGCTGCTGGTGGAGGACGAGAAGAGAGCCGAG
GATTATAAGGGCGTGAAGAAGCTGCTGGATCGCTACTATCTGTCTTTTATCAACGACGTGCTGCACAGCA
TCAAGCTGAAGAATCTGAACAATTACATCAGCCTGTTCCGGAAGAAAACCAGAACCGAGAAGGAGAATAA
GGAGCTGGAGAACCTGGAGATCAATCTGCGGAAGGAGATCGCCAAGGCCTTCAAGGGCAACGAGGGCTAC
AAGTCCCTGTTTAAGAAGGATATCATCGAGACAATCCTGCCAGAGTTCCTGGACGATAAGGACGAGATCG
CCCTGGTGAACAGCTTCAATGGCTTTACCACAGCCTTCACCGGCTTCTTTGATAACAGAGAGAATATGTT
TTCCGAGGAGGCCAAGAGCACATCCATCGCCTTCAGGTGTATCAACGAGAATCTGACCCGCTACATCTCT
AATATGGACATCTTCGAGAAGGTGGACGCCATCTTTGATAAGCACGAGGTGCAGGAGATCAAGGAGAAGA
TCCTGAACAGCGACTATGATGTGGAGGATTTCTTTGAGGGCGAGTTCTTTAACTTTGTGCTGACACAGGA
GGGCATCGACGTGTATAACGCCATCATCGGCGGCTTCGTGACCGAGAGCGGCGAGAAGATCAAGGGCCTG
AACGAGTACATCAACCTGTATAATCAGAAAACCAAGCAGAAGCTGCCTAAGTTTAAGCCACTGTATAAGC
AGGTGCTGAGCGATCGGGAGTCTCTGAGCTTCTACGGCGAGGGCTATACATCCGATGAGGAGGTGCTGGA
GGTGTTTAGAAACACCCTGAACAAGAACAGCGAGATCTTCAGCTCCATCAAGAAGCTGGAGAAGCTGTTC
AAGAATTTTGACGAGTACTCTAGCGCCGGCATCTTTGTGAAGAACGGCCCCGCCATCAGCACAATCTCCA
AGGATATCTTCGGCGAGTGGAACGTGATCCGGGACAAGTGGAATGCCGAGTATGACGATATCCACCTGAA
GAAGAAGGCCGTGGTGACCGAGAAGTACGAGGACGATCGGAGAAAGTCCTTCAAGAAGATCGGCTCCTTT
TCTCTGGAGCAGCTGCAGGAGTACGCCGACGCCGATCTGTCTGTGGTGGAGAAGCTGAAGGAGATCATCA
TCCAGAAGGTGGATGAGATCTACAAGGTGTATGGCTCCTCTGAGAAGCTGTTCGACGCCGATTTTGTGCT
GGAGAAGAGCCTGAAGAAGAACGACGCCGTGGTGGCCATCATGAAGGACCTGCTGGATTCTGTGAAGAGC
TTCGAGAATTACATCAAGGCCTTCTTTGGCGAGGGCAAGGAGACAAACAGGGACGAGTCCTTCTATGGCG
ATTTTGTGCTGGCCTACGACATCCTGCTGAAGGTGGACCACATCTACGATGCCATCCGCAATTATGTGAC
CCAGAAGCCCTACTCTAAGGATAAGTTCAAGCTGTATTTTCAGAACCCTCAGTTCATGGGCGGCTGGGAC
AAGGATAAGGAGACAGACTATCGGGCCACCATCCTGAGATACGGCTCCAAGTACTATCTGGCCATCATGG
ATAAGAAGTACGCCAAGTGCCTGCAGAAGATCGACAAGGACGATGTGAACGGCAATTACGAGAAGATCAA
CTATAAGCTGCTGCCCGGCCCTAATAAGATGCTGCCAAAGGTGTTCTTTTCTAAGAAGTGGATGGCCTAC
TATAACCCCAGCGAGGACATCCAGAAGATCTACAAGAATGGCACATTCAAGAAGGGCGATATGTTTAACC
TGAATGACTGTCACAAGCTGATCGACTTCTTTAAGGATAGCATCTCCCGGTATCCAAAGTGGTCCAATGC
CTACGATTTCAACTTTTCTGAGACAGAGAAGTATAAGGACATCGCCGGCTTTTACAGAGAGGTGGAGGAG
CAGGGCTATAAGGTGAGCTTCGAGTCTGCCAGCAAGAAGGAGGTGGATAAGCTGGTGGAGGAGGGCAAGC
TGTATATGTTCCAGATCTATAACAAGGACTTTTCCGATAAGTCTCACGGCACACCCAATCTGCACACCAT
GTACTTCAAGCTGCTGTTTGACGAGAACAATCACGGACAGATCAGGCTGAGCGGAGGAGCAGAGCTGTTC
ATGAGGCGCGCCTCCCTGAAGAAGGAGGAGCTGGTGGTGCACCCAGCCAACTCCCCTATCGCCAACAAGA
ATCCAGATAATCCCAAGAAAACCACAACCCTGTCCTACGACGTGTATAAGGATAAGAGGTTTTCTGAGGA
CCAGTACGAGCTGCACATCCCAATCGCCATCAATAAGTGCCCCAAGAACATCTTCAAGATCAATACAGAG
GTGCGCGTGCTGCTGAAGCACGACGATAACCCCTATGTGATCGGCATCGCCAGGGGCGAGCGCAATCTGC
TGTATATCGTGGTGGTGGACGGCAAGGGCAACATCGTGGAGCAGTATTCCCTGAACGAGATCATCAACAA
CTTCAACGGCATCAGGATCAAGACAGATTACCACTCTCTGCTGGACAAGAAGGAGAAGGAGAGGTTCGAG
GCCCGCCAGAACTGGACCTCCATCGAGAATATCAAGGAGCTGAAGGCCGGCTATATCTCTCAGGTGGTGC
ACAAGATCTGCGAGCTGGTGGAGAAGTACGATGCCGTGATCGCCCTGGAGGACCTGAACTCTGGCTTTAA
GAATAGCCGCGTGAAGGTGGAGAAGCAGGTGTATCAGAAGTTCGAGAAGATGCTGATCGATAAGCTGAAC
TACATGGTGGACAAGAAGTCTAATCCTTGTGCAACAGGCGGCGCCCTGAAGGGCTATCAGATCACCAATA
AGTTCGAGAGCTTTAAGTCCATGTCTACCCAGAACGGCTTCATCTTTTACATCCCTGCCTGGCTGACATC
CAAGATCGATCCATCTACCGGCTTTGTGAACCTGCTGAAAACCAAGTATACCAGCATCGCCGATTCCAAG
AAGTTCATCAGCTCCTTTGACAGGATCATGTACGTGCCCGAGGAGGATCTGTTCGAGTTTGCCCTGGACT
ATAAGAACTTCTCTCGCACAGACGCCGATTACATCAAGAAGTGGAAGCTGTACTCCTACGGCAACCGGAT
CAGAATCTTCCGGAATCCTAAGAAGAACAACGTGTTCGACTGGGAGGAGGTGTGCCTGACCAGCGCCTAT
AAGGAGCTGTTCAACAAGTACGGCATCAATTATCAGCAGGGCGATATCAGAGCCCTGCTGTGCGAGCAGT
CCGACAAGGCCTTCTACTCTAGCTTTATGGCCCTGATGAGCCTGATGCTGCAGATGCGGAACAGCATCAC
AGGCCGCACCGACGTGGATTTTCTGATCAGCCCTGTGAAGAACTCCGACGGCATCTTCTACGATAGCCGG
AACTATGAGGCCCAGGAGAATGCCATCCTGCCAAAGAACGCCGACGCCAATGGCGCCTATAACATCGCCA
GAAAGGTGCTGTGGGCCATCGGCCAGTTCAAGAAGGCCGAGGACGAGAAGCTGGATAAGGTGAAGATCGC
CATCTCTAACAAGGAGTGGCTGGAGTACGCCCAGACCAGCGTGAAGCACAAAAGGCCGGCGGCCACGAAA
AAGGCCGGCCAGGCAAAAAAGAAAAAGGGATCCTCTGGTGGTTCTGGAGGATCTGGTGGTTCTACTAATC
TGTCAGATATTATTGAAAAGGAGACCGGTAAGCAACTGGTTATCCAGGAATCCATCCTCATGCTCCCAGA
GGAGGTGGAAGAAGTCATTGGGAACAAGCCGGAAAGCGATATACTCGTGCACACCGCCTACGACGAGAGC
ACCGACGAGAATGTCATGCTTCTGACTAGCGACGCCCCTGAATACAAGCCTTGGGCTCTGGTCATACAGG
ATAGCAACGGTGAGAACAAGATTAAGATGCTCTCTGGTGGTTCTCCCAAGAAGAAGAGGAAAGTCTAAAG
CGGCCGCACTCCTCAGGTGCAGGCTGCCTATCAGAAGGTGGTGGCTGGTGTGGCCAATGCCCTGGCTCAC
AAATACCACTGAGATCTTTTTCCCTCTGCCAAAAATTATGGGGACATCATGAAGCCCCTTGAGCATCTGA
CTTCTGGCTAATAAAGGAAATTTATTTTCATTGCAATAGTGTGTTGGAATTTTTTGTGTCTCTCACTCGG
AAGGACATATGGGAGGGCAAATCATTTAAAACATCAGAATGAGTATTTGGTTTAGAGTTTGGCAACATAT
GCCCATATGCTGGCTGCCATGAACAAAGGTTGGCTATAAAGAGGTCATCAGTATATGAAACAGCCCCCTG
CTGTCCATTCCTTATTCCATAGAAAAGCCTTGACTTGAGGTTAGATTTTTTTTATATTTTGTTTTGTGTT
ATTTTTTTCTTTAACATCCCTAAAATTTTCCTTACATGTTTTACTAGCCAGATTTTTCCTCCTCTCCTGA
CTACTCCCAGTCATAGCTGTCCCTCTTCTCTTATGGAGATCCCTCGACCTGCAGCCCAAGCTTGGCGTAA
TCATGGTCATAGCTGTTTCCTGTGTGAAATTGTTATCCGCTCACAATTCCACACAACATACGAGCCGGAA
GCATAAAGTGTAAAGCCTGGGGTGCCTAATGAGTGAGCTAACTCACATTAATTGCGTTGCGCTCACTGCC
CGCTTTCCAGTCGGGAAACCTGTCGTGCCAGCGGATCCGCATCTCAATTAGTCAGCAACCATAGTCCCGC
CCCTAACTCCGCCCATCCCGCCCCTAACTCCGCCCAGTTCCGCCCATTCTCCGCCCCATGGCTGACTAAT
TTTTTTTATTTATGCAGAGGCCGAGGCCGCCTCGGCCTCTGAGCTATTCCAGAAGTAGTGAGGAGGCTTT
TTTGGAGGCCTAGGCTTTTGCAAAAAGCTAACTTGTTTATTGCAGCTTATAATGGTTACAAATAAAGCAA
TAGCATCACAAATTTCACAAATAAAGCATTTTTTTCACTGCATTCTAGTTGTGGTTTGTCCAAACTCATC
AATGTATCTTATCATGTCTGGATCCGCTGCATTAATGAATCGGCCAACGCGCGGGGAGAGGCGGTTTGCG
TATTGGGCGCTCTTCCGCTTCCTCGCTCACTGACTCGCTGCGCTCGGTCGTTCGGCTGCGGCGAGCGGTA
TCAGCTCACTCAAAGGCGGTAATACGGTTATCCACAGAATCAGGGGATAACGCAGGAAAGAACATGTGAG
CAAAAGGCCAGCAAAAGGCCAGGAACCGTAAAAAGGCCGCGTTGCTGGCGTTTTTCCATAGGCTCCGCCC
CCCTGACGAGCATCACAAAAATCGACGCTCAAGTCAGAGGTGGCGAAACCCGACAGGACTATAAAGATAC
CAGGCGTTTCCCCCTGGAAGCTCCCTCGTGCGCTCTCCTGTTCCGACCCTGCCGCTTACCGGATACCTGT
CCGCCTTTCTCCCTTCGGGAAGCGTGGCGCTTTCTCATAGCTCACGCTGTAGGTATCTCAGTTCGGTGTA
GGTCGTTCGCTCCAAGCTGGGCTGTGTGCACGAACCCCCCGTTCAGCCCGACCGCTGCGCCTTATCCGGT
AACTATCGTCTTGAGTCCAACCCGGTAAGACACGACTTATCGCCACTGGCAGCAGCCACTGGTAACAGGA
TTAGCAGAGCGAGGTATGTAGGCGGTGCTACAGAGTTCTTGAAGTGGTGGCCTAACTACGGCTACACTAG
AAGAACAGTATTTGGTATCTGCGCTCTGCTGAAGCCAGTTACCTTCGGAAAAAGAGTTGGTAGCTCTTGA
TCCGGCAAACAAACCACCGCTGGTAGCGGTGGTTTTTTTGTTTGCAAGCAGCAGATTACGCGCAGAAAAA
AAGGATCTCAAGAAGATCCTTTGATCTTTTCTACGGGGTCTGACGCTCAGTGGAACGAAAACTCACGTTA
AGGGATTTTGGTCATGAGATTATCAAAAAGGATCTTCACCTAGATCCTTTTAAATTAAAAATGAAGTTTT
AAATCAATCTAAAGTATATATGAGTAAACTTGGTCTGACAGTTACCAATGCTTAATCAGTGAGGCACCTA
TCTCAGCGATCTGTCTATTTCGTTCATCCATAGTTGCCTGACTCCCCGTCGTGTAGATAACTACGATACG
GGAGGGCTTACCATCTGGCCCCAGTGCTGCAATGATACCGCGAGACCCACGCTCACCGGCTCCAGATTTA
TCAGCAATAAACCAGCCAGCCGGAAGGGCCGAGCGCAGAAGTGGTCCTGCAACTTTATCCGCCTCCATCC
AGTCTATTAATTGTTGCCGGGAAGCTAGAGTAAGTAGTTCGCCAGTTAATAGTTTGCGCAACGTTGTTGC
CATTGCTACAGGCATCGTGGTGTCACGCTCGTCGTTTGGTATGGCTTCATTCAGCTCCGGTTCCCAACGA
TCAAGGCGAGTTACATGATCCCCCATGTTGTGCAAAAAAGCGGTTAGCTCCTTCGGTCCTCCGATCGTTG
TCAGAAGTAAGTTGGCCGCAGTGTTATCACTCATGGTTATGGCAGCACTGCATAATTCTCTTACTGTCAT
GCCATCCGTAAGATGCTTTTCTGTGACTGGTGAGTACTCAACCAAGTCATTCTGAGAATAGTGTATGCGG
CGACCGAGTTGCTCTTGCCCGGCGTCAATACGGGATAATACCGCGCCACATAGCAGAACTTTAAAAGTGC
TCATCATTGGAAAACGTTCTTCGGGGCGAAAACTCTCAAGGATCTTACCGCTGTTGAGATCCAGTTCGAT
GTAACCCACTCGTGCACCCAACTGATCTTCAGCATCTTTTACTTTCACCAGCGTTTCTGGGTGAGCAAAA
ACAGGAAGGCAAAATGCCGCAAAAAAGGGAATAAGGGCGACACGGAAATGTTGAATACTCATACTCTTCC
TTTTTCAATATTATTGAAGCATTTATCAGGGTTATTGTCTCATGAGCGGATACATATTTGAATGTATTTA
GAAAAATAAACAAATAGGGGTTCCGCGCACATTTCCCCGAAAAGTGCCACCTGGGTCGACATTGATTATT
GACTAGTTATTAATAGTAATCAATTACGGGGTCATTAGTTCATAGCCCATATATGGAGTTCCGCGTTACA
TAACTTACGGTAAATGGCCCGCCTGGCTGACCGCCCAACGACCCCCGCCCATTGACGTCAATAATGACGT
ATGTTCCCATAGTAACGCCAATAGGGACTTTCCATTGACGTCAATGGGTGGAGTATTTACGGTAAACTGC
CCACTTGGCAGTACATCAAGTGTATCATATGCCAAGTACGCCCCCTATTGACGTCAATGACGGTAAATGG
CCCGCCTGGCATTATGC
